>Addgene plasmid #25263 | NET1 | depositor partial sequence | sequence record 11737 | Author sequence
GACATCACCATGAAGGAGTCTCTCACCACCAGGGAGATCAGACGGCAGGAGGCAATATATGAAATGTCCC
GAGGTGAACAGGATTTAATTGAGGATCTCAAACTTGCAAGAAAGGCCTACCATGACCCCATGTTAAAGTT
GTCCATCATGTCAGAAGAGGAACTCACACATATATTTGGTGATCTGGACTCTTACATACCTCTGCATGAA
GATTTGTTGACAAGAATAGGAGAAGCAACCAAGCCTGATGGAACAGTGGAGCAGATTGGTCACATTCTCG
TGAGCTGGTTACCGCGCTTGAATGCCTACAGAGGTTACTGTAGTAACCAGCTGGCAGCCAAAGCTCTTCT
TGATCAAAAGAAACAGGATCCAAGAGTCCAAGACTTCCTCCAGCGATGTCTCGAGTCTCCCTTCAGTCGA
AAACTAGATCTTTGGAGTTTCCTAGATATCCCTCGAAGTCGCCTAGTCAAATACCCTTTACTGTTAAAAG
AAATTCTTAAACACACTCCAAAAGAGCACCCTGATGTTCAGCTTCTGGAGGATGCTATATTGATAATACA
GGGAGTCCTCTCTGATATCAACTTGAAGAAAGGTGAATCCGAGTGCCAGTATTACATCGACAAGCTGGAG
TACCTGGAT
