>Addgene plasmid #25263 | NET1 | addgene partial sequence | sequence record 31343 | 25263 with T7
GAATTCCCTCTGAATATTTTGTTTACTTTAAGAAGGAGATATACCATGCATCATCATCATCATCACAGCA
GCGGCAGAGAAAACTTGTATTTCCAGGGCGACATCACCATGAAGGAGTCTCTCACCACCAGGGAGATCAG
ACGGCAGGAGGCAATATATGAAATGTCCCGAGGTGAACAGGATTTAATTGAGGATCTCAAACTTGCAAGA
AAGGCCTACCATGACCCCATGTTAAAGTTGTCCATCATGTCAGAAGAGGAACTCACACATATATTTGGTG
ATCTGGACTCTTACATACCTCTGCATGAAGATTTGTTGACAAGAATAGGAGAAGCAACCAAGCCTGATGG
AACAGTGGAGCAGATTGGTCACATTCTCGTGAGCTGGTTACCGCGCTTGAATGCCTACAGAGGTTACTGT
AGTAACCAGCTGGCAGCCAAAGCTCTTCTTGATCAAAAGAAACAGGATCCAAGAGTCCAAGACTTCCTCC
AGCGATGTCTCGAGTCTCCCTTCAGTCGAAAACTAGATCTTTGGAGTTTCCTAGATATCCCTCGAAGTCG
CCTAGTCAAATACCCTTTACTGTTAAAAGAAATTCTTAAACACACTCCAAAAGAGCACCCTGATGTTCAG
CTTCTGGAGGATGCTATATTGATAATACAGGGAGTCCTCTCTGATATCAACTTGAAGAAAGGTGAATCCG
AGTGCCAGTATTACATCGACAAGCTGGAGTACCTGGATTGATGACGAAGCTTGCGGCCGCACTCGAGCAC
CACCACCACCACCACTGAGATCCGGCTGCTAACAAAGCCCGAAAGGAAGCTGAGTTGGCTGCTGCCACCG
CTGAGCAATAACTAGCATAACCCCTTGGGGCCTCTAAAC
