[The description below was written by a language model from this plasmid's Addgene catalogue record.]
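Description:
NET1 is a bacterial expression plasmid built on the pET28-MHL backbone, a pET28-derived vector from a structural genomics programme, with a recorded backbone size of 7325 bp before insertion. It is selected with kanamycin, is listed as low copy, and is propagated in a standard cloning strain (DH5alpha). The record does not include a feature table, so the origin of replication and the promoter are not explicitly stated. However, T7 and T7-terminator are listed as the sequencing primers. This fits the usual pET arrangement, in which the insert lies between a T7 promoter and T7 terminator and is expressed in a host that supplies T7 RNA polymerase.

The insert is a 639 bp fragment of human NET1 (neuroepithelial cell transforming gene 1, also known as ARHGEF8 or NET1A), a Rho-family guanine nucleotide exchange factor. It encodes only residues D161 to D373 of isoform 1, not the full open reading frame, in line with the depositor's note that the clone may not be full length. The fragment was introduced by restriction enzyme cloning and carries an N-terminal His tag, which allows the recombinant protein to be purified by immobilised metal affinity chromatography. The record does not say whether a protease cleavage site separates the tag from the insert.

The stated purpose is to produce the protein in bacteria for structure determination, and the record links this construct to a deposited crystal structure of the same NET1 fragment. It is therefore suited to making a defined, truncated NET1 domain for structural or biochemical work, not to studying the full-length protein in cells.
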