Addgene plasmid #25263: NET1
Purpose: Bacterial expression for structure determination; may not be full ORF
Depositing lab: Cheryl Arrowsmith. Depositing organization: University of Toronto.
Backbone
  Vector backbone: pET28-MHL
  Backbone manufacturer: SGC
  Backbone size w/o insert (bp): 7325
  Vector type: Bacterial Expression
Growth in bacteria
  Bacterial resistance: Kanamycin, 50 μg/mL
  Growth temperature: 37°C
  Growth strain: DH5alpha
  Copy number: Low Copy
Gene/Insert
  Gene/Insert name: NET1:D161-D373 (alt names: PDB: 3EO2; neuroepithelial cell transforming gene 1 isoform 1; NET1)
  Species: H. sapiens (human)
  Insert size (bp): 639
  Mutation: Contains amino acids D161-D373
  Entrez Gene: NET1 (a.k.a. ARHGEF8, NET1A)
  Tag / fusion protein: His (N terminal on insert)
  Cloning method: Restriction Enzyme
  Sequencing primers: 5′ T7; 3′ T7-term
Terms and licenses: Academic/Nonprofit Terms; Industry Terms: Not Available to Industry
Depositor comments: PDB: 3EO2. http://www.thesgc.org/structures/3EO2/
How to cite: NET1 was a gift from Cheryl Arrowsmith (Addgene plasmid # 25263 ; http://n2t.net/addgene:25263 ; RRID:Addgene_25263)
